>Addgene plasmid #25629 | pGL3E-hIL-17prom(-159)-Luc | addgene partial sequence | sequence record 31617 | 25629 with LucNRev
TGGCGCCGGGCCTTTCTTTATGTTTTTGGCGTCTTCCATGGTGGCTTTACCAACAGTACCGGAATGCCAA
GCTTGACTCACCACCAATGAGGTCTTCCCAGGAGTCATCGTTGTTTCTTCCAATCAACTGGGGATGGATG
AGTTTGTGCCTGCTATGAGATGGACAAAATGTAGCGCTATCGTCTCTCTTTTTATAGGGCTTTTCTCCTT
CTGTGGTCACTTACGTGGCGTGTCGCAGTGGGTTCAGGGGTGACACCATTTTGGTTAACGCGTAAGAGCT
CGGTACCTATCGATAGAGAAATGTTCTGGCACCTGCACTTGCACTGGGGACAGCCTATTTTGCTAGTTTG
TTTTGTTTCGTTTTGTTTTGATGGAGAGCGTATGTTAGTACTATCGATTCACACAAAAAACCAACACACA
GATGTAATGAAAATAAAGATATTTTATTGCGGCCGCTCCAAGTACCTCCCGTACCTTAATATTACTTACT
TATCATGGTAGCTTGGGCTGGCGTAATAGCGAAGAGGCCCGCACCGATCGCCCTTCCCAACAGTTGCGCA
GCCTGAATGGCGAATGGCAAATTGTAAGCGTTAATATTTTGTTAAAATTCGCGTTAAATTTTTGTTAAAT
CAGCTCATTTTTTAACCAATAGGCCGAAATCGGCAAAATCCCTTATAAATCAAAAGAATAGACCGAGATA
GGGT
[37 nt withheld, positions 705-741]
AAAGAACGTGGACTCCAACGTCAAAGGGCGAAAAACCGTCTATCANGGCGATGGCCCACTACGTGAACCA
TCACCCT
[42 nt withheld, positions 819-860]
