[The description below was written by a language model from this plasmid's Addgene catalogue record.]
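Description:
pGL3E-hIL-17prom(-159)-Luc is a firefly luciferase reporter plasmid built on the pGL3-Enhancer backbone, a roughly 5.1 kb vector designed for measuring promoter activity in transfected mammalian cells. It is maintained in E. coli as a high-copy plasmid under ampicillin selection. The pGL3-Enhancer backbone lacks a eukaryotic promoter upstream of the luciferase coding sequence but carries an SV40 enhancer downstream of it, so reporter output depends on the promoter fragment placed in the upstream multiple cloning site, with the enhancer boosting expression from weak promoters. No feature table accompanies this record, so the exact arrangement of backbone elements is inferred from the named commercial vector rather than from annotation.

The insert is a 159 bp fragment of the human IL-17 (IL17A) promoter, cloned between MluI and HindIII sites that both remain intact, placing it directly upstream of the luciferase gene. The "-159" in the name suggests a proximal promoter truncation extending to about 159 bp upstream of the transcription start, probably one member of a deletion series, although the record does not state the exact coordinates or whether other constructs exist. The associated study concerns the role of nuclear factor of activated T cells (NFAT) in T cell receptor-mediated regulation of human IL-17. The plasmid is therefore suited to transient transfection reporter assays that test how this minimal promoter region responds to T cell activation signals and which transcription factor binding sites within it drive IL17A transcription.
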