Addgene plasmid #25629: pGL3E-hIL-17prom(-159)-Luc
Depositing lab: Sarah Gaffen. Depositing organization: University of Pittsburgh (University, School of Medicine, and Cancer Institute). Publication: Crucial role for nuclear factor of activated T cells in T cell receptor-mediated regulation of human interleukin-17. Liu XK, Lin X, Gaffen SL. J Biol Chem. 2004 Dec 10. 279(50):52762-71. 10.1074/jbc.M405764200 PubMed 15459204.
Backbone
  Vector backbone: pGL3-Enhancer
  Backbone manufacturer: Promega
  Backbone size w/o insert (bp): 5064
  Vector type: Luciferase
Growth in bacteria
  Bacterial resistance: Ampicillin, 100 μg/mL
  Growth temperature: 37°C
  Growth strain: DH5alpha
  Copy number: High Copy
Gene/Insert
  Gene/Insert name: human IL-17 promoter
  Species: H. sapiens (human)
  Insert size (bp): 159
  Entrez Gene: IL17A (a.k.a. CTLA-8, CTLA8, IL-17, IL-17A, IL17, ILA17)
  Cloning method: Restriction Enzyme; 5′ cloning site Mlu I (not destroyed); 3′ cloning site Hind III (not destroyed)
  Sequencing primers: 5′ RVprimer 3; 3′ GLprimer2
Terms and licenses: Academic/Nonprofit Terms; Industry Terms: Not Available to Industry
How to cite: pGL3E-hIL-17prom(-159)-Luc was a gift from Sarah Gaffen (Addgene plasmid # 25629 ; http://n2t.net/addgene:25629 ; RRID:Addgene_25629)
